Addgene plasmid #158790: pcDNA5 rtTA BirA eIF4G +MIC
Purpose: pcDNA5 based transfection plasmid for the exogenous expression of N-terminal BirA-Flag-tagged eIF4G1 including the microexon for generation of N2A FlpIn cell lines for BioID
Depositing lab: Benjamin Blencowe. Depositing organization: University of Toronto. Publication: Autism-Misregulated eIF4G Microexons Control Synaptic Translation and Higher Order Cognitive Functions. Gonatopoulos-Pournatzis T, Niibori R, Salter EW, Weatheritt RJ, Tsang B, Farhangmehr S, Liang X, Braunschweig U, Roth J, Zhang S, Henderson T, Sharma E, Quesnel-Vallieres M, Permanyer J, Maier S, Georgiou J, Irimia M, Sonenberg N, Forman-Kay JD, Gingras AC, Collingridge GL, Woodin MA, Cordes SP, Blencowe BJ. Mol Cell. 2020 Mar 19;77(6):1176-1192.e16. doi: 10.1016/j.molcel.2020.01.006. Epub 2020 Jan 29. PubMed 31999954.
Backbone
  Vector backbone: pCDNA5
  Backbone manufacturer: Blencowe/Gingras labs
  Vector type: Mammalian Expression
Growth in bacteria
  Bacterial resistance: Ampicillin, 100 μg/mL
  Growth temperature: 37°C
  Growth strain: DH5alpha
  Copy number: Unknown
Gene/Insert
  Gene/Insert name: eIF4G1 (with microexon)
  Species: H. sapiens (human)
  Promoter: miniCMV
  Tag / fusion protein: 3xFlag (N terminal on backbone); BirA* (N terminal on backbone)
  Cloning method: Gateway Cloning
  Sequencing primers: 5′ CGAGAAGGGGGGATCTGGC; 3′ TAG AAG GCA CAG TCG AGG
Terms and licenses: Academic/Nonprofit Terms; Industry Terms: Not Available to Industry
How to cite: pcDNA5 rtTA BirA eIF4G +MIC was a gift from Benjamin Blencowe (Addgene plasmid # 158790 ; http://n2t.net/addgene:158790 ; RRID:Addgene_158790)
