[The description below was written by a language model from this plasmid's Addgene catalogue record and pLannotate feature annotations shown in this document.]
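Description:
pcDNA5 rtTA BirA eIF4G +MIC is a pcDNA5-based mammalian expression plasmid of about 10.7 kb, built for Flp-mediated integration into Flp-In host cells and for tetracycline-regulated expression of a BioID bait. It is propagated in E. coli through a high-copy ColE1/pUC-type origin with ampicillin selection (AmpR under its own bla promoter). A partial f1 origin and remnants of lac regulatory sequence are also annotated in the backbone. The NGS-derived and depositor sequences give the same feature set in the same order, differing only in start position and by a few nucleotides in length.

The expression cassette is driven by a Tet-responsive promoter, annotated as an array of eight tet operator repeats followed by a minimal CMV-type element, consistent with the "miniCMV" promoter in the catalogue entry. Such a promoter needs a tetracycline-controlled transactivator. Although the plasmid name includes "rtTA", no rtTA coding sequence is annotated in either table, so the transactivator presumably comes from elsewhere; the record does not say where. Downstream lies an E. coli birA coding sequence, listed as BirA*, the promiscuous biotin ligase variant used for proximity labelling. It is followed by a FLAG epitope (annotated as a partial 3xFLAG match), then human EIF4G1 including the microexon, inserted by Gateway cloning between attB1 and attB2 and terminated by a bGH polyadenylation signal.

An FRT site sits directly upstream of a hygromycin resistance gene that has an SV40 poly(A) signal but no complete annotated promoter. In the Flp-In design, HygR is therefore expressed only after correct recombination at the genomic FRT locus. According to the record, the plasmid is used to generate N2A Flp-In cell lines expressing BirA-Flag-eIF4G1 for BioID mapping of proximal proteins of the microexon-containing isoform.
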