Features (pLannotate 1.2.2; 29 found; start..end, strand, type, name):
      1..963     +  CDS            birA: BIRA_ECOLI - Also known as bioR, dhbB. Experimental evidence at protein level: Swiss-Prot protein existence level 1. Acts both as a biotin--[acetyl-CoA-carboxylase] ligase and a biotin-operon repressor. In the presence of ATP, BirA activates biotin to form the BirA-biotinyl-5'-adenylate (BirA-bio-5'-AMP or holoBirA) complex. HoloBirA can either transfer the biotinyl moiety to the biotin carboxyl carrier protein (BCCP) subunit of acetyl-CoA carboxylase, or bind to the biotin operator site and inhibit transcription of the operon. From Escherichia coli (strain K12).
    994..1017    +  CDS            3xFLAG (fragment): three tandem FLAG® epitope tags
   1030..1054    +  protein_bind   attB1: mutant version of attB; recombination site for the Gateway® BP reaction BP Clonase™
   1057..5871    +  CDS            EIF4G1: IF4G1_HUMAN - Also known as EIF4F, EIF4G, EIF4GI. Experimental evidence at protein level: Swiss-Prot protein existence level 1. Component of the protein complex eIF4F, which is involved in the recognition of the mRNA cap, ATP-dependent unwinding of 5'-terminal secondary structure and recruitment of mRNA to the ribosome. As a member of the eIF4F complex, required for endoplasmic reticulum stress- induced ATF4 mRNA translation (PubMed:29062139). From Homo sapiens (Human).
   5879..5903    -  protein_bind   attB2: mutant version of attB; recombination site for the Gateway® BP reaction BP Clonase™
   5951..6175    +  polyA_signal   bGH poly(A) signal: bovine growth hormone polyadenylation signal
   6179..6200    +  promoter       SV40 promoter (fragment): SV40 enhancer and early promoter
   6221..6454    +  rep_origin     f1 ori (fragment) (sequence partly withheld): f1 bacteriophage origin of replication; arrow indicates direction of (+) strand synthesis
   6459..6506    +  protein_bind   FRT: FLP-mediated recombination occurs in the 8-bp core sequence TCTAGAAA (Turan and Bode, 2011). FLP recombinase from the Saccharomyces cerevisiae 2μ plasmid
   6514..7536    +  CDS            HygR: aminoglycoside phosphotransferase from E. coli; aph(4)-Ia; confers resistance to hygromycin
   7546..7671    +  CDS            ble (fragment): BLE_KLEPN - Experimental evidence at protein level: Swiss-Prot protein existence level 1. Binding protein with a strong affinity to the bleomycin family of antibiotics. Binds to CL990; an antimitotic-antibiotic compound. From Klebsiella pneumoniae.
   7666..7787    +  polyA_signal   SV40 poly(A) signal: SV40 polyadenylation signal
   7858..7880    -  protein_bind   lac operator (fragment): The lac repressor binds to the lac operator to inhibit transcription in E. coli. This inhibition can be relieved by adding lactose or isopropyl-β-D-thiogalactopyranoside (IPTG). lac repressor encoded by lacI
   7884..7914    -  promoter       lac promoter: promoter for the E. coli lac operon
   7929..7950    -  protein_bind   CAP binding site: CAP binding activates transcription in the presence of cAMP. E. coli catabolite activator protein
   7963..8055    -  CDS            lacI (fragment): lac repressor; lacI; The lac repressor binds to the lac operator to inhibit transcription in E. coli. This inhibition can be relieved by adding lactose or isopropyl-β-D-thiogalactopyranoside (IPTG).
   8238..8826    -  rep_origin     ori: high-copy-number ColE1/pMB1/pBR322/pUC origin of replication
   8997..9857    -  CDS            AmpR: β-lactamase; bla; confers resistance to ampicillin, carbenicillin, and related antibiotics
   9858..9962    -  promoter       AmpR promoter: bla
  10021..10073   -  misc_feature   bom (fragment): basis of mobility region from pBR322
  10254..10274   +  promoter       tight TRE promoter (fragment): Tet-responsive promoter PTight, consisting of seven tet operator sequences followed by the minimal CMV promoter
  10291..10311   +  promoter       tight TRE promoter (fragment): Tet-responsive promoter PTight, consisting of seven tet operator sequences followed by the minimal CMV promoter
  10328..10348   +  promoter       tight TRE promoter (fragment): Tet-responsive promoter PTight, consisting of seven tet operator sequences followed by the minimal CMV promoter
  10365..10385   +  promoter       tight TRE promoter (fragment): Tet-responsive promoter PTight, consisting of seven tet operator sequences followed by the minimal CMV promoter
  10402..10422   +  promoter       tight TRE promoter (fragment): Tet-responsive promoter PTight, consisting of seven tet operator sequences followed by the minimal CMV promoter
  10439..10459   +  promoter       tight TRE promoter (fragment): Tet-responsive promoter PTight, consisting of seven tet operator sequences followed by the minimal CMV promoter
  10476..10496   +  promoter       tight TRE promoter (fragment): Tet-responsive promoter PTight, consisting of seven tet operator sequences followed by the minimal CMV promoter
  10513..10533   +  promoter       tight TRE promoter (fragment): Tet-responsive promoter PTight, consisting of seven tet operator sequences followed by the minimal CMV promoter
  10541..10586   +  promoter       TRE3GV promoter (fragment): 3rd-generation Tet-responsive promoter that can be activated by binding of Tet-On® 3G, optimized for retroviral and lentiviral vectors
>Addgene plasmid #158790 | pcDNA5 rtTA BirA eIF4G +MIC | addgene full sequence | sequence record 309812 | Addgene NGS Result
ATGAAGGACAACACCGTGCCCCTGAAGCTGATCGCCCTGCTGGCCAACGGCGAGTTCCACAGCGGCGAGC
AGCTGGGCGAGACCCTGGGCATGAGCCGGGCCGCCATCAACAAGCACATCCAGACCCTGCGGGACTGGGG
CGTGGACGTGTTCACCGTGCCCGGCAAGGGCTACAGCCTGCCCGAGCCCATCCAGCTGCTGAACGCCAAG
CAGATCCTGGGCCAGCTGGACGGCGGCAGCGTGGCCGTGCTGCCCGTGATCGACAGCACCAACCAGTACC
TGCTGGACCGGATCGGCGAGCTGAAGAGCGGCGACGCCTGCATCGCCGAGTACCAGCAGGCCGGCCGGGG
CGGCCGGGGCCGGAAGTGGTTCAGCCCCTTCGGCGCCAACCTGTACCTGAGCATGTTCTGGCGGCTGGAG
CAGGGCCCCGCCGCCGCCATCGGCCTGAGCCTGGTGATCGGCATCGTGATGGCCGAGGTGCTGCGGAAGC
TGGGCGCCGACAAGGTGCGGGTGAAGTGGCCCAACGACCTGTACCTGCAGGACCGGAAGCTGGCCGGCAT
CCTGGTGGAGCTGACCGGCAAGACCGGCGACGCCGCCCAGATCGTGATCGGCGCCGGCATCAACATGGCC
ATGCGGCGGGTGGAGGAGAGCGTGGTGAACCAGGGCTGGATCACCCTGCAGGAGGCCGGCATCAACCTGG
ACCGGAACACCCTGGCCGCCATGCTGATCCGGGAGCTGCGGGCCGCCCTGGAGCTGTTCGAGCAGGAGGG
CCTGGCCCCCTACCTGAGCCGGTGGGAGAAGCTGGACAACTTCATCAACCGGCCCGTGAAGCTGATCATC
GGCGACAAGGAGATCTTCGGCATCAGCCGGGGCATCGACAAGCAGGGCGCCCTGCTGCTGGAGCAGGACG
GCATCATCAAGCCCTGGATGGGCGGCGAGATCAGCCTGCGGAGCGCCGAGAAGGGGGGATCTGGCCCCGG
CGGCGGCGCGCCAGACTACAAAGACGATGACGATAAACTAGGCGCGCCCACAAGTTTGTACAAAAAAGCA
GGCTTCAACAAAGCTCCACAGTCCACAGGCCCCCCACCCGCCCCATCCCCCGGACTCCCACAGCCAGCGT
TTCCCCCGGGGCAGACAGCGCCGGTGGTGTTCAGTACGCCACAAGCGACACAAATGAACACGCCTTCTCA
GCCCCGCCAGGGAGGATTCAGGTCTCTGCAGCACTTCTACCCTAGCCGGGCCCAGCCCCCGAGCAGTGCA
GCCTCCCGAGTGCAGAGTGCAGCCCCTGCCCGCCCTGGCCCAGCTGCCCATGTCTACCCTGCTGGATCCC
AAGTAATGATGATCCCTTCCCAGATCTCCTACCCAGCCTCCCAGGGGGCCTACTACATCCCTGGACAGGG
GCGTTCCACATACGTTGTCCCGACACAGCAGTACCCTGTGCAGCCAGGAGCCCCAGGCTTCTATCCAGGT
GCAAGCCCTACAGAATTTGGGACCTACGCTGGCGCCTACTATCCAGCCCAAGGGGTGCAGCAGTTTCCCA
CTGGCGTGGCCCCCGCCCCAGTTTTGATGAACCAGCCACCCCAGATTGCTCCCAAGAGGGAGCGTAAGAC
GATCCGAATTCGAGATCCAAACCAAGGAGGAAAGGATATCACAGAGGAGATCATGTCTGGGGCCCGCACT
GCCTCCACACCCACCCCTCCCCAGACGGGAGGCGGTCTGGAGCCTCAAGCTAATGGGGAGACGCCCCAGG
TTGCTGTCATTGTCCGGCCAGATGACCGGTCACAGGGAGCAATCATTGCTGACCGGCCAGGGCTGCCTGG
CCCAGAGCATAGCCCTTCAGAATCCCAGCCTTCGTCGCCTTCTCCGACCCCATCACCATCCCCAGTCTTG
GAACCGGGGTCTGAGCCTAATCTCGCAGTCCTCTCTATTCCTGGGGACACTATGACAACTATACAAATGT
CTGTAGAAGAATCAACCCCCATCTCCCGTGAAACTGGGGAGCCATATCGCCTCTCTCCAGAACCCACTCC
TCTCGCCGAACCCATACTGGAAGTAGAAGTGACACTTAGCAAACCGGTTCCAGAATCTGAGTTTTCTTCC
AGTCCTCTCCAGGCTCCCACCCCTTTGGCATCTCACACAGTGGAAATTCATGAGCCTAATGGCATGGTCC
CATCTGAAGATCTGGAACCAGAGGTGGAGTCAAGCCCAGAGCTTGCTCCTCCCCCAGCTTGCCCCTCCGA
ATCCCCTGTGCCCATTGCTCCAACTGCCCAACCTGAGGAACTGCTCAACGGAGCCCCCTCGCCACCAGCT
GTGGACTTAAGCCCAGTCAGTGAGCCAGAGGAGCAGGCCAAGGAGGTGACAGCATCAGTGGCGCCCCCCA
CCATCCCCTCTGCTACTCCAGCTACGGCTCCTTCAGCTACTTCCCCAGCTCAGGAGGAGGAAATGGAAGA
AGAAGAAGAAGAGGAAGAAGGAGAAGCAGGAGAAGCAGGAGAAGCTGAGAGTGAGAAAGGAGGAGAGGAA
CTGCTCCCCCCAGAGAGTACCCCTATTCCAGCCAACTTGTCTCAGAATTTGGAGGCAGCAGCAGCCACTC
AAGTGGCAGTATCTGTGCCAAAGAGGAGACGGAAAATTAAGGAGCTAAATAAGAAGGAGGCTGTTGGAGA
CCTTCTGGATGCCTTCAAGGAGGCGAACCCGGCAGTACCAGAGGTGGAAAATCAGCCTCCTGCAGGCAGC
AATCCAGGCCCAGAGTCTGAGGGCAGTGGTGTGCCCCCACGTCCTGAGGAAGCAGATGAGACCTGGGACT
CAAAGGAAGACAAAATTCACAATGCTGAGAACATCCAGCCCGGGGAACAGAAGTATGAATATAAGTCAGA
TCAGTGGAAGCCTCTAAACCTAGAGGAGAAAAAACGTTACGACCGTGAGTTCCTGCTTGGTTTTCAGTTC
ATCTTTGCCAGTATGCAGAAGCCAGAGGGATTGCCACATATCAGTGACGTGGTGCTGGACAAGGCCAATA
AAACACCACTGCGGCCACTGGATCCCACTAGACTACAAGGCATAAATTGTGGCCCAGACTTCACTCCATC
CTTTGCCAACCTTGGCCGGACAACCCTTAGCACCCGTGGGCCCCCAAGGGGTGGGCCAGGTGGGGAGCTG
CCCCGTGGGCCGGCTGGCCTGGGACCCCGGCGCTCTCAGCAGGGACCCCGAAAAGAACCACGCAAGATCA
TTGCCACAGTGTTAATGACCGAAGATATAAAACTGAACAAAGCAGAGAAAGCCTGGAAACCCAGCAGCAA
GCGGACGGCGGCTGATAAGGATCGAGGGGAAGAAGATGCTGATGGCAGCAAAACCCAGGACCTATTCCGC
AGGGTGCGCTCCATCCTGAATAAACTGACACCCCAGATGTTCCAGCAGCTGATGAAGCAAGTGACGCAGC
TGGCCATCGACACCGAGGAACGCCTCAAAGGGGTCATTGACCTCATTTTTGAGAAGGCCATTTCAGAGCC
CAACTTCTCTGTGGCCTATGCCAACATGTGCCGCTGCCTCATGGCGCTGAAAGTGCCCACTACGGAAAAG
CCAACAGTGACTGTGAACTTCCGAAAGCTGTTGTTGAATCGATGTCAGAAGGAGTTTGAGAAAGACAAAG
ATGATGATGAGGTTTTTGAGAAGAAGCAAAAAGAGATGGATGAAGCTGCTACGGCAGAGGAACGAGGACG
CCTGAAGGAAGAGCTGGAAGAGGCTCGGGACATAGCCCGGCGGCGCTCTTTAGGGAATATCAAGTTTATT
GGAGAGTTGTTCAAACTGAAGATGTTAACAGAGGCAATAATGCATGACTGTGTGGTCAAACTGCTTAAGA
ACCATGATGAAGAGTCCCTTGAGTGCCTTTGTCGTCTGCTCACCACCATTGGCAAAGACCTGGACTTTGA
AAAAGCCAAGCCCCGAATGGATCAGTATTTCAACCAGATGGAAAAAATCATTAAAGAAAAGAAGACGTCA
TCCCGCATCCGCTTTATGCTGCAGGACGTGCTGGATCTGCGAGGGAGCAATTGGGTGCCACGCCGAGGGG
ATCAGGGTCCCAAGACCATTGACCAGATCCATAAGGAGGCTGAGATGGAAGAACATCGAGAGCACATCAA
AGTGCAGCAGCTCATGGCCAAGGGCAGTGACAAGCGTCGGGGCGGTCCTCCAGGCCCTCCCATCAGCCGT
GGACTTCCCCTTGTGGATGATGGTGGCTGGAACACAGTTCCCATCAGCAAAGGTAGCCGCCCCATTGACA
CCTCACGACTCACCAAGATCACCAAGCCTGGCTCCATCGATTCTAACAACCAGCTCTTTGCACCTGGAGG
GCGACTGAGCTGGGGCAAGGGCAGCAGCGGAGGCTCAGGAGCCAAGCCCTCAGACGCAGCATCAGAAGCT
GCTCGCCCAGCTACTAGTACTTTGAATCGCTTCTCAGCCCTTCAACAAGCGGTACCCACAGAAAGCACAG
ATAATAGACGTGTGGTGCAGAGGAGTAGCTTGAGCCGAGAACGAGGCGAGAAAGCTGGAGACCGAGGAGA
CCGCCTAGAGCGGAGTGAACGGGGAGGGGACCGTGGGGACCGGCTTGATCGTGCGCGGACACCTGCTACC
AAGCGGAGCTTCAGCAAGGAAGTGGAGGAGCGGAGTAGAGAACGGCCCTCCCAGCCTGAGGGGCTGCGCA
AGGCAGCTAGCCTCACGGAGGATCGGGACCGTGGGCGGGATGCCGTGAAGCGAGAAGCTGCCCTACCCCC
AGTGAGCCCCCTGAAGGCGGCTCTCTCTGAGGAGGAGTTAGAGAAGAAATCCAAGGCTATCATTGAGGAA
TATCTCCATCTCAATGACATGAAAGAGGCAGTCCAGTGCGTGCAGGAGCTGGCCTCACCCTCCTTGCTCT
TCATCTTTGTACGGCATGGTGTCGAGTCTACGCTGGAGCGCAGTGCCATTGCTCGTGAGCATATGGGGCA
GCTGCTGCACCAGCTGCTCTGTGCTGGGCATCTGTCTACTGCTCAGTACTACCAAGGGTTGTATGAAATC
TTGGAATTGGCTGAGGACATGGAAATTGACATCCCCCACGTGTGGCTCTACCTAGCGGAACTGGTAACAC
CCATTCTGCAGGAAGGTGGGGTGCCCATGGGGGAGCTGTTCAGGGAGATTACAAAGCCTCTGAGACCGTT
GGGCAAAGCTGCTTCCCTGTTGCTGGAGATCCTGGGCCTCCTGTGCAAAAGCATGGGTCCTAAAAAGGTG
GGGACGCTGTGGCGAGAAGCCGGGCTTAGCTGGAAGGAATTTCTACCTGAAGGCCAGGACATTGGTGCAT
TCGTCGCTGAACAGAAGGTGGAGTATACCCTGGGAGAGGAGTCGGAAGCCCCTGGCCAGAGGGCACTCCC
CTCCGAGGAGCTGAACAGGCAGCTGGAGAAGCTGCTGAAGGAGGGCAGCAGTAACCAGCGGGTGTTCGAC
TGGATAGAGGCCAACCTGAGTGAGCAGCAGATAGTATCCAACACGTTAGTTCGAGCCCTCATGACGGCTG
TCTGCTATTCTGCAATTATTTTTGAGACTCCCCTCCGAGTGGACGTTGCAGTGCTGAAAGCGCGAGCGAA
GCTGCTGCAGAAATACCTGTGTGACGAGCAGAAGGAGCTACAGGCGCTCTACGCCCTCCAGGCCCTTGTA
GTGACCTTAGAACAGCCTCCCAACCTGCTGCGGATGTTCTTTGACGCACTGTATGACGAGGACGTGGTGA
AGGAGGATGCCTTCTACAGTTGGGAGAGTAGCAAGGACCCCGCTGAGCAGCAGGGCAAGGGTGTGGCCCT
TAAATCTGTCACAGCCTTCTTCAAGTGGCTCCGTGAAGCAGAGGAGGAGTCTGACCACAACTGATGAGAC
CCAGCTTTCTTGTACAAAGTGGTGTGACTCGAGTCTAGAGGGCCCGTTTAAACCCGCTGATCAGCCTCGA
CTGTGCCTTCTAGTTGCCAGCCATCTGTTGTTTGCCCCTCCCCCGTGCCTTCCTTGACCCTGGAAGGTGC
CACTCCCACTGTCCTTTCCTAATAAAATGAGGAAATTGCATCGCATTGTCTGAGTAGGTGTCATTCTATT
CTGGGGGGTGGGGTGGGGCAGGACAGCAAGGGGGAGGATTGGGAAGACAATAGCAGGCATGCTGGGGATG
CGGTGGGCTCTATGGCTTCTGAGGCGGAAAGAACCAGCTGGGGCTCTAGGGGGTATCCCC
[124 nt withheld, positions 6221-6344]
C
[91 nt withheld, positions 6346-6436]
AGGGTGATGGTTCACGTACCTAGAAGTTCCTATTCCGAAGTTCCTATTCTCTAGAAAGTATAGGAACTTC
CTTGGCCAAAAAGCCTGAACTCACCGCGACGTCTGTCGAGAAGTTTCTGATCGAAAAGTTCGACAGCGTC
TCCGACCTGATGCAGCTCTCGGAGGGCGAAGAATCTCGTGCTTTCAGCTTCGATGTAGGAGGGCGTGGAT
ATGTCCTGCGGGTAAATAGCTGCGCCGATGGTTTCTACAAAGATCGTTATGTTTATCGGCACTTTGCATC
GGCCGCGCTCCCGATTCCGGAAGTGCTTGACATTGGGGAATTCAGCGAGAGCCTGACCTATTGCATCTCC
CGCCGTGCACAGGGTGTCACGTTGCAAGACCTGCCTGAAACCGAACTGCCCGCTGTTCTGCAGCCGGTCG
CGGAGGCCATGGATGCGATCGCTGCGGCCGATCTTAGCCAGACGAGCGGGTTCGGCCCATTCGGACCGCA
AGGAATCGGTCAATACACTACATGGCGTGATTTCATATGCGCGATTGCTGATCCCCATGTGTATCACTGG
CAAACTGTGATGGACGACACCGTCAGTGCGTCCGTCGCGCAGGCTCTCGATGAGCTGATGCTTTGGGCCG
AGGACTGCCCCGAAGTCCGGCACCTCGTGCACGCGGATTTCGGCTCCAACAATGTCCTGACGGACAATGG
CCGCATAACAGCGGTCATTGACTGGAGCGAGGCGATGTTCGGGGATTCCCAATACGAGGTCGCCAACATC
TTCTTCTGGAGGCCGTGGTTGGCTTGTATGGAGCAGCAGACGCGCTACTTCGAGCGGAGGCATCCGGAGC
TTGCAGGATCGCCGCGGCTCCGGGCGTATATGCTCCGCATTGGTCTTGACCAACTCTATCAGAGCTTGGT
TGACGGCAATTTCGATGATGCAGCTTGGGCGCAGGGTCGATGCGACGCAATCGTCCGATCCGGAGCCGGG
ACTGTCGGGCGTACACAAATCGCCCGCAGAAGCGCGGCCGTCTGGACCGATGGCTGTGTAGAAGTACTCG
CCGATAGTGGAAACCGACGCCCCAGCACTCGTCCGAGGGCAAAGGAATAGCACGTACTACGAGATTTCGA
TTCCACCGCCGCCTTCTATGAAAGGTTGGGCTTCGGAATCGTTTTCCGGGACGCCGGCTGGATGATCCTC
CAGCGCGGGGATCTCATGCTGGAGTTCTTCGCCCACCCCAACTTGTTTATTGCAGCTTATAATGGTTACA
AATAAAGCAATAGCATCACAAATTTCACAAATAAAGCATTTTTTTCACTGCATTCTAGTTGTGGTTTGTC
CAAACTCATCAATGTATCTTATCATGTCTGTATACCGTCGACCTCTAGCTAGAGCTTGGCGTAATCATGG
TCATAGCTGTTTCCTGTGTGAAATTGTTATCCGCTCACAATTCCACACAACATACGAGCCGGAAGCATAA
AGTGTAAAGCCTGGGGTGCCTAATGAGTGAGCTAACTCACATTAATTGCGTTGCGCTCACTGCCCGCTTT
CCAGTCGGGAAACCTGTCGTGCCAGCTGCATTAATGAATCGGCCAACGCGCGGGGAGAGGCGGTTTGCGT
ATTGGGCGCTCTTCCGCTTCCTCGCTCACTGACTCGCTGCGCTCGGTCGTTCGGCTGCGGCGAGCGGTAT
CAGCTCACTCAAAGGCGGTAATACGGTTATCCACAGAATCAGGGGATAACGCAGGAAAGAACATGTGAGC
AAAAGGCCAGCAAAAGGCCAGGAACCGTAAAAAGGCCGCGTTGCTGGCGTTTTTCCATAGGCTCCGCCCC
CCTGACGAGCATCACAAAAATCGACGCTCAAGTCAGAGGTGGCGAAACCCGACAGGACTATAAAGATACC
AGGCGTTTCCCCCTGGAAGCTCCCTCGTGCGCTCTCCTGTTCCGACCCTGCCGCTTACCGGATACCTGTC
CGCCTTTCTCCCTTCGGGAAGCGTGGCGCTTTCTCATAGCTCACGCTGTAGGTATCTCAGTTCGGTGTAG
GTCGTTCGCTCCAAGCTGGGCTGTGTGCACGAACCCCCCGTTCAGCCCGACCGCTGCGCCTTATCCGGTA
ACTATCGTCTTGAGTCCAACCCGGTAAGACACGACTTATCGCCACTGGCAGCAGCCACTGGTAACAGGAT
TAGCAGAGCGAGGTATGTAGGCGGTGCTACAGAGTTCTTGAAGTGGTGGCCTAACTACGGCTACACTAGA
AGAACAGTATTTGGTATCTGCGCTCTGCTGAAGCCAGTTACCTTCGGAAAAAGAGTTGGTAGCTCTTGAT
CCGGCAAACAAACCACCGCTGGTAGCGGTGGTTTTTTTGTTTGCAAGCAGCAGATTACGCGCAGAAAAAA
AGGATCTCAAGAAGATCCTTTGATCTTTTCTACGGGGTCTGACGCTCAGTGGAACGAAAACTCACGTTAA
GGGATTTTGGTCATGAGATTATCAAAAAGGATCTTCACCTAGATCCTTTTAAATTAAAAATGAAGTTTTA
AATCAATCTAAAGTATATATGAGTAAACTTGGTCTGACAGTTACCAATGCTTAATCAGTGAGGCACCTAT
CTCAGCGATCTGTCTATTTCGTTCATCCATAGTTGCCTGACTCCCCGTCGTGTAGATAACTACGATACGG
GAGGGCTTACCATCTGGCCCCAGTGCTGCAATGATACCGCGAGACCCACGCTCACCGGCTCCAGATTTAT
CAGCAATAAACCAGCCAGCCGGAAGGGCCGAGCGCAGAAGTGGTCCTGCAACTTTATCCGCCTCCATCCA
GTCTATTAATTGTTGCCGGGAAGCTAGAGTAAGTAGTTCGCCAGTTAATAGTTTGCGCAACGTTGTTGCC
ATTGCTACAGGCATCGTGGTGTCACGCTCGTCGTTTGGTATGGCTTCATTCAGCTCCGGTTCCCAACGAT
CAAGGCGAGTTACATGATCCCCCATGTTGTGCAAAAAAGCGGTTAGCTCCTTCGGTCCTCCGATCGTTGT
CAGAAGTAAGTTGGCCGCAGTGTTATCACTCATGGTTATGGCAGCACTGCATAATTCTCTTACTGTCATG
CCATCCGTAAGATGCTTTTCTGTGACTGGTGAGTACTCAACCAAGTCATTCTGAGAATAGTGTATGCGGC
GACCGAGTTGCTCTTGCCCGGCGTCAATACGGGATAATACCGCGCCACATAGCAGAACTTTAAAAGTGCT
CATCATTGGAAAACGTTCTTCGGGGCGAAAACTCTCAAGGATCTTACCGCTGTTGAGATCCAGTTCGATG
TAACCCACTCGTGCACCCAACTGATCTTCAGCATCTTTTACTTTCACCAGCGTTTCTGGGTGAGCAAAAA
CAGGAAGGCAAAATGCCGCAAAAAAGGGAATAAGGGCGACACGGAAATGTTGAATACTCATACTCTTCCT
TTTTCAATATTATTGAAGCATTTATCAGGGTTATTGTCTCATGAGCGGATACATATTTGAATGTATTTAG
AAAAATAAACAAATAGGGGTTCCGCGCACATTTCCCCGAAAAGTGCCACCTGACGTCGACGGATCGGGAG
ATCTCCCGATCCCCTATGGTGCACTCTCAGTACAATCTGCTCTGATGCCGCATAGTTAAGCCAGTATCTG
CTCCCTGCTTGTGTGTTGGAGGTCGCTGAGTAGTGCGCGAGCAAAATTTAAGCTACAACAAGGCAAGGCT
TGACCGACAATTGCATGAAGAATCTGCTTAGGGTTAGGCGTTTTGCGCTGCTTCGCGATGTACGGGCCAG
ATATACGCGTCTCGAGGGATCCAAGCTGGCCGCACGTCTCCCTATCAGTGATAGAGAAGTCGACACGTCT
CGAGCTCCCTATCAGTGATAGAGAAGGTACGTCTAGAACGTCTCCCTATCAGTGATAGAGAAGTCGACAC
GTCTCGAGCTCCCTATCAGTGATAGAGAAGGTACGTCTAGAACGTCTCCCTATCAGTGATAGAGAAGTCG
ACACGTCTCGAGCTCCCTATCAGTGATAGAGAAGGTACGTCTAGAACGTCTCCCTATCAGTGATAGAGAA
GTCGACACGTCTCGAGCTCCCTATCAGTGATAGAGAAGGTACCCCCTATATAAGCAGAGCTCGTTTAGTG
AACCGTCAGATCGCCTGGAGACGCCATCCACGCTGTTTTGACCTCCATAGAAGACACCGGGACCGATCCA
GCCTCCGCGGAGGCTGGATCCTCTAGCGTTTAAACTTAAGCTTGGTACCGAGCTCGGATCCAGCTAGCGC
CACC
