Features (pLannotate 1.2.2; 29 found; start..end, strand, type, name):
     28..80      -  misc_feature   bom (fragment): basis of mobility region from pBR322
    261..281     +  promoter       tight TRE promoter (fragment): Tet-responsive promoter PTight, consisting of seven tet operator sequences followed by the minimal CMV promoter
    298..318     +  promoter       tight TRE promoter (fragment): Tet-responsive promoter PTight, consisting of seven tet operator sequences followed by the minimal CMV promoter
    335..355     +  promoter       tight TRE promoter (fragment): Tet-responsive promoter PTight, consisting of seven tet operator sequences followed by the minimal CMV promoter
    372..392     +  promoter       tight TRE promoter (fragment): Tet-responsive promoter PTight, consisting of seven tet operator sequences followed by the minimal CMV promoter
    409..429     +  promoter       tight TRE promoter (fragment): Tet-responsive promoter PTight, consisting of seven tet operator sequences followed by the minimal CMV promoter
    446..466     +  promoter       tight TRE promoter (fragment): Tet-responsive promoter PTight, consisting of seven tet operator sequences followed by the minimal CMV promoter
    483..503     +  promoter       tight TRE promoter (fragment): Tet-responsive promoter PTight, consisting of seven tet operator sequences followed by the minimal CMV promoter
    520..540     +  promoter       tight TRE promoter (fragment): Tet-responsive promoter PTight, consisting of seven tet operator sequences followed by the minimal CMV promoter
    548..593     +  promoter       TRE3GV promoter (fragment): 3rd-generation Tet-responsive promoter that can be activated by binding of Tet-On® 3G, optimized for retroviral and lentiviral vectors
    718..1680    +  CDS            birA: BIRA_ECOLI - Also known as bioR, dhbB. Experimental evidence at protein level: Swiss-Prot protein existence level 1. Acts both as a biotin--[acetyl-CoA-carboxylase] ligase and a biotin-operon repressor. In the presence of ATP, BirA activates biotin to form the BirA-biotinyl-5'-adenylate (BirA-bio-5'-AMP or holoBirA) complex. HoloBirA can either transfer the biotinyl moiety to the biotin carboxyl carrier protein (BCCP) subunit of acetyl-CoA carboxylase, or bind to the biotin operator site and inhibit transcription of the operon. From Escherichia coli (strain K12).
   1711..1734    +  CDS            3xFLAG (fragment): three tandem FLAG® epitope tags
   1747..1771    +  protein_bind   attB1: mutant version of attB; recombination site for the Gateway® BP reaction BP Clonase™
   1774..6588    +  CDS            EIF4G1: IF4G1_HUMAN - Also known as EIF4F, EIF4G, EIF4GI. Experimental evidence at protein level: Swiss-Prot protein existence level 1. Component of the protein complex eIF4F, which is involved in the recognition of the mRNA cap, ATP-dependent unwinding of 5'-terminal secondary structure and recruitment of mRNA to the ribosome. As a member of the eIF4F complex, required for endoplasmic reticulum stress- induced ATF4 mRNA translation (PubMed:29062139). From Homo sapiens (Human).
   6595..6615    -  protein_bind   attB2: mutant version of attB; core recombination site for the Gateway® BP reaction BP Clonase™
   6664..6888    +  polyA_signal   bGH poly(A) signal: bovine growth hormone polyadenylation signal
   6892..6913    +  promoter       SV40 promoter (fragment): SV40 enhancer and early promoter
   6934..7167    +  rep_origin     f1 ori (fragment) (sequence partly withheld): f1 bacteriophage origin of replication; arrow indicates direction of (+) strand synthesis
   7172..7219    +  protein_bind   FRT: FLP-mediated recombination occurs in the 8-bp core sequence TCTAGAAA (Turan and Bode, 2011). FLP recombinase from the Saccharomyces cerevisiae 2μ plasmid
   7227..8249    +  CDS            HygR: aminoglycoside phosphotransferase from E. coli; aph(4)-Ia; confers resistance to hygromycin
   8259..8384    +  CDS            ble (fragment): BLE_KLEPN - Experimental evidence at protein level: Swiss-Prot protein existence level 1. Binding protein with a strong affinity to the bleomycin family of antibiotics. Binds to CL990; an antimitotic-antibiotic compound. From Klebsiella pneumoniae.
   8379..8500    +  polyA_signal   SV40 poly(A) signal: SV40 polyadenylation signal
   8571..8593    -  protein_bind   lac operator (fragment): The lac repressor binds to the lac operator to inhibit transcription in E. coli. This inhibition can be relieved by adding lactose or isopropyl-β-D-thiogalactopyranoside (IPTG). lac repressor encoded by lacI
   8597..8627    -  promoter       lac promoter: promoter for the E. coli lac operon
   8642..8663    -  protein_bind   CAP binding site: CAP binding activates transcription in the presence of cAMP. E. coli catabolite activator protein
   8676..8768    -  CDS            lacI (fragment): lac repressor; lacI; The lac repressor binds to the lac operator to inhibit transcription in E. coli. This inhibition can be relieved by adding lactose or isopropyl-β-D-thiogalactopyranoside (IPTG).
   8951..9539    -  rep_origin     ori: high-copy-number ColE1/pMB1/pBR322/pUC origin of replication
   9710..10570   -  CDS            AmpR: β-lactamase; bla; confers resistance to ampicillin, carbenicillin, and related antibiotics
  10571..10675   -  promoter       AmpR promoter: bla
>Addgene plasmid #158790 | pcDNA5 rtTA BirA eIF4G +MIC | depositor full sequence | sequence record 310551 | Depositor Sequence
GACGGATCGGGAGATCTCCCGATCCCCTATGGTGCACTCTCAGTACAATCTGCTCTGATGCCGCATAGTT
AAGCCAGTATCTGCTCCCTGCTTGTGTGTTGGAGGTCGCTGAGTAGTGCGCGAGCAAAATTTAAGCTACA
ACAAGGCAAGGCTTGACCGACAATTGCATGAAGAATCTGCTTAGGGTTAGGCGTTTTGCGCTGCTTCGCG
ATGTACGGGCCAGATATACGCGTCTCGAGGGATCCAAGCTGGCCGCACGTCTCCCTATCAGTGATAGAGA
AGTCGACACGTCTCGAGCTCCCTATCAGTGATAGAGAAGGTACGTCTAGAACGTCTCCCTATCAGTGATA
GAGAAGTCGACACGTCTCGAGCTCCCTATCAGTGATAGAGAAGGTACGTCTAGAACGTCTCCCTATCAGT
GATAGAGAAGTCGACACGTCTCGAGCTCCCTATCAGTGATAGAGAAGGTACGTCTAGAACGTCTCCCTAT
CAGTGATAGAGAAGTCGACACGTCTCGAGCTCCCTATCAGTGATAGAGAAGGTACCCCCTATATAAGCAG
AGCTCGTTTAGTGAACCGTCAGATCGCCTGGAGACGCCATCCACGCTGTTTTGACCTCCATAGAAGACAC
CGGGACCGATCCAGCCTCCGCGGAGGCTGGATCCTCTAGCGTTTAAACTTAAGCTTGGTACCGAGCTCGG
ATCCAGCTAGCGCCACCATGAAGGACAACACCGTGCCCCTGAAGCTGATCGCCCTGCTGGCCAACGGCGA
GTTCCACAGCGGCGAGCAGCTGGGCGAGACCCTGGGCATGAGCCGGGCCGCCATCAACAAGCACATCCAG
ACCCTGCGGGACTGGGGCGTGGACGTGTTCACCGTGCCCGGCAAGGGCTACAGCCTGCCCGAGCCCATCC
AGCTGCTGAACGCCAAGCAGATCCTGGGCCAGCTGGACGGCGGCAGCGTGGCCGTGCTGCCCGTGATCGA
CAGCACCAACCAGTACCTGCTGGACCGGATCGGCGAGCTGAAGAGCGGCGACGCCTGCATCGCCGAGTAC
CAGCAGGCCGGCCGGGGCGGCCGGGGCCGGAAGTGGTTCAGCCCCTTCGGCGCCAACCTGTACCTGAGCA
TGTTCTGGCGGCTGGAGCAGGGCCCCGCCGCCGCCATCGGCCTGAGCCTGGTGATCGGCATCGTGATGGC
CGAGGTGCTGCGGAAGCTGGGCGCCGACAAGGTGCGGGTGAAGTGGCCCAACGACCTGTACCTGCAGGAC
CGGAAGCTGGCCGGCATCCTGGTGGAGCTGACCGGCAAGACCGGCGACGCCGCCCAGATCGTGATCGGCG
CCGGCATCAACATGGCCATGCGGCGGGTGGAGGAGAGCGTGGTGAACCAGGGCTGGATCACCCTGCAGGA
GGCCGGCATCAACCTGGACCGGAACACCCTGGCCGCCATGCTGATCCGGGAGCTGCGGGCCGCCCTGGAG
CTGTTCGAGCAGGAGGGCCTGGCCCCCTACCTGAGCCGGTGGGAGAAGCTGGACAACTTCATCAACCGGC
CCGTGAAGCTGATCATCGGCGACAAGGAGATCTTCGGCATCAGCCGGGGCATCGACAAGCAGGGCGCCCT
GCTGCTGGAGCAGGACGGCATCATCAAGCCCTGGATGGGCGGCGAGATCAGCCTGCGGAGCGCCGAGAAG
GGGGGATCTGGCCCCGGCGGCGGCGCGCCAGACTACAAAGACGATGACGATAAACTAGGCGCGCCCACAA
GTTTGTACAAAAAAGCAGGCTTCAACAAAGCTCCACAGTCCACAGGCCCCCCACCCGCCCCATCCCCCGG
ACTCCCACAGCCAGCGTTTCCCCCGGGGCAGACAGCGCCGGTGGTGTTCAGTACGCCACAAGCGACACAA
ATGAACACGCCTTCTCAGCCCCGCCAGGGAGGATTCAGGTCTCTGCAGCACTTCTACCCTAGCCGGGCCC
AGCCCCCGAGCAGTGCAGCCTCCCGAGTGCAGAGTGCAGCCCCTGCCCGCCCTGGCCCAGCTGCCCATGT
CTACCCTGCTGGATCCCAAGTAATGATGATCCCTTCCCAGATCTCCTACCCAGCCTCCCAGGGGGCCTAC
TACATCCCTGGACAGGGGCGTTCCACATACGTTGTCCCGACACAGCAGTACCCTGTGCAGCCAGGAGCCC
CAGGCTTCTATCCAGGTGCAAGCCCTACAGAATTTGGGACCTACGCTGGCGCCTACTATCCAGCCCAAGG
GGTGCAGCAGTTTCCCACTGGCGTGGCCCCCGCCCCAGTTTTGATGAACCAGCCACCCCAGATTGCTCCC
AAGAGGGAGCGTAAGACGATCCGAATTCGAGATCCAAACCAAGGAGGAAAGGATATCACAGAGGAGATCA
TGTCTGGGGCCCGCACTGCCTCCACACCCACCCCTCCCCAGACGGGAGGCGGTCTGGAGCCTCAAGCTAA
TGGGGAGACGCCCCAGGTTGCTGTCATTGTCCGGCCAGATGACCGGTCACAGGGAGCAATCATTGCTGAC
CGGCCAGGGCTGCCTGGCCCAGAGCATAGCCCTTCAGAATCCCAGCCTTCGTCGCCTTCTCCGACCCCAT
CACCATCCCCAGTCTTGGAACCGGGGTCTGAGCCTAATCTCGCAGTCCTCTCTATTCCTGGGGACACTAT
GACAACTATACAAATGTCTGTAGAAGAATCAACCCCCATCTCCCGTGAAACTGGGGAGCCATATCGCCTC
TCTCCAGAACCCACTCCTCTCGCCGAACCCATACTGGAAGTAGAAGTGACACTTAGCAAACCGGTTCCAG
AATCTGAGTTTTCTTCCAGTCCTCTCCAGGCTCCCACCCCTTTGGCATCTCACACAGTGGAAATTCATGA
GCCTAATGGCATGGTCCCATCTGAAGATCTGGAACCAGAGGTGGAGTCAAGCCCAGAGCTTGCTCCTCCC
CCAGCTTGCCCCTCCGAATCCCCTGTGCCCATTGCTCCAACTGCCCAACCTGAGGAACTGCTCAACGGAG
CCCCCTCGCCACCAGCTGTGGACTTAAGCCCAGTCAGTGAGCCAGAGGAGCAGGCCAAGGAGGTGACAGC
ATCAGTGGCGCCCCCCACCATCCCCTCTGCTACTCCAGCTACGGCTCCTTCAGCTACTTCCCCAGCTCAG
GAGGAGGAAATGGAAGAAGAAGAAGAAGAGGAAGAAGGAGAAGCAGGAGAAGCAGGAGAAGCTGAGAGTG
AGAAAGGAGGAGAGGAACTGCTCCCCCCAGAGAGTACCCCTATTCCAGCCAACTTGTCTCAGAATTTGGA
GGCAGCAGCAGCCACTCAAGTGGCAGTATCTGTGCCAAAGAGGAGACGGAAAATTAAGGAGCTAAATAAG
AAGGAGGCTGTTGGAGACCTTCTGGATGCCTTCAAGGAGGCGAACCCGGCAGTACCAGAGGTGGAAAATC
AGCCTCCTGCAGGCAGCAATCCAGGCCCAGAGTCTGAGGGCAGTGGTGTGCCCCCACGTCCTGAGGAAGC
AGATGAGACCTGGGACTCAAAGGAAGACAAAATTCACAATGCTGAGAACATCCAGCCCGGGGAACAGAAG
TATGAATATAAGTCAGATCAGTGGAAGCCTCTAAACCTAGAGGAGAAAAAACGTTACGACCGTGAGTTCC
TGCTTGGTTTTCAGTTCATCTTTGCCAGTATGCAGAAGCCAGAGGGATTGCCACATATCAGTGACGTGGT
GCTGGACAAGGCCAATAAAACACCACTGCGGCCACTGGATCCCACTAGACTACAAGGCATAAATTGTGGC
CCAGACTTCACTCCATCCTTTGCCAACCTTGGCCGGACAACCCTTAGCACCCGTGGGCCCCCAAGGGGTG
GGCCAGGTGGGGAGCTGCCCCGTGGGCCGGCTGGCCTGGGACCCCGGCGCTCTCAGCAGGGACCCCGAAA
AGAACCACGCAAGATCATTGCCACAGTGTTAATGACCGAAGATATAAAACTGAACAAAGCAGAGAAAGCC
TGGAAACCCAGCAGCAAGCGGACGGCGGCTGATAAGGATCGAGGGGAAGAAGATGCTGATGGCAGCAAAA
CCCAGGACCTATTCCGCAGGGTGCGCTCCATCCTGAATAAACTGACACCCCAGATGTTCCAGCAGCTGAT
GAAGCAAGTGACGCAGCTGGCCATCGACACCGAGGAACGCCTCAAAGGGGTCATTGACCTCATTTTTGAG
AAGGCCATTTCAGAGCCCAACTTCTCTGTGGCCTATGCCAACATGTGCCGCTGCCTCATGGCGCTGAAAG
TGCCCACTACGGAAAAGCCAACAGTGACTGTGAACTTCCGAAAGCTGTTGTTGAATCGATGTCAGAAGGA
GTTTGAGAAAGACAAAGATGATGATGAGGTTTTTGAGAAGAAGCAAAAAGAGATGGATGAAGCTGCTACG
GCAGAGGAACGAGGACGCCTGAAGGAAGAGCTGGAAGAGGCTCGGGACATAGCCCGGCGGCGCTCTTTAG
GGAATATCAAGTTTATTGGAGAGTTGTTCAAACTGAAGATGTTAACAGAGGCAATAATGCATGACTGTGT
GGTCAAACTGCTTAAGAACCATGATGAAGAGTCCCTTGAGTGCCTTTGTCGTCTGCTCACCACCATTGGC
AAAGACCTGGACTTTGAAAAAGCCAAGCCCCGAATGGATCAGTATTTCAACCAGATGGAAAAAATCATTA
AAGAAAAGAAGACGTCATCCCGCATCCGCTTTATGCTGCAGGACGTGCTGGATCTGCGAGGGAGCAATTG
GGTGCCACGCCGAGGGGATCAGGGTCCCAAGACCATTGACCAGATCCATAAGGAGGCTGAGATGGAAGAA
CATCGAGAGCACATCAAAGTGCAGCAGCTCATGGCCAAGGGCAGTGACAAGCGTCGGGGCGGTCCTCCAG
GCCCTCCCATCAGCCGTGGACTTCCCCTTGTGGATGATGGTGGCTGGAACACAGTTCCCATCAGCAAAGG
TAGCCGCCCCATTGACACCTCACGACTCACCAAGATCACCAAGCCTGGCTCCATCGATTCTAACAACCAG
CTCTTTGCACCTGGAGGGCGACTGAGCTGGGGCAAGGGCAGCAGCGGAGGCTCAGGAGCCAAGCCCTCAG
ACGCAGCATCAGAAGCTGCTCGCCCAGCTACTAGTACTTTGAATCGCTTCTCAGCCCTTCAACAAGCGGT
ACCCACAGAAAGCACAGATAATAGACGTGTGGTGCAGAGGAGTAGCTTGAGCCGAGAACGAGGCGAGAAA
GCTGGAGACCGAGGAGACCGCCTAGAGCGGAGTGAACGGGGAGGGGACCGTGGGGACCGGCTTGATCGTG
CGCGGACACCTGCTACCAAGCGGAGCTTCAGCAAGGAAGTGGAGGAGCGGAGTAGAGAACGGCCCTCCCA
GCCTGAGGGGCTGCGCAAGGCAGCTAGCCTCACGGAGGATCGGGACCGTGGGCGGGATGCCGTGAAGCGA
GAAGCTGCCCTACCCCCAGTGAGCCCCCTGAAGGCGGCTCTCTCTGAGGAGGAGTTAGAGAAGAAATCCA
AGGCTATCATTGAGGAATATCTCCATCTCAATGACATGAAAGAGGCAGTCCAGTGCGTGCAGGAGCTGGC
CTCACCCTCCTTGCTCTTCATCTTTGTACGGCATGGTGTCGAGTCTACGCTGGAGCGCAGTGCCATTGCT
CGTGAGCATATGGGGCAGCTGCTGCACCAGCTGCTCTGTGCTGGGCATCTGTCTACTGCTCAGTACTACC
AAGGGTTGTATGAAATCTTGGAATTGGCTGAGGACATGGAAATTGACATCCCCCACGTGTGGCTCTACCT
AGCGGAACTGGTAACACCCATTCTGCAGGAAGGTGGGGTGCCCATGGGGGAGCTGTTCAGGGAGATTACA
AAGCCTCTGAGACCGTTGGGCAAAGCTGCTTCCCTGTTGCTGGAGATCCTGGGCCTCCTGTGCAAAAGCA
TGGGTCCTAAAAAGGTGGGGACGCTGTGGCGAGAAGCCGGGCTTAGCTGGAAGGAATTTCTACCTGAAGG
CCAGGACATTGGTGCATTCGTCGCTGAACAGAAGGTGGAGTATACCCTGGGAGAGGAGTCGGAAGCCCCT
GGCCAGAGGGCACTCCCCTCCGAGGAGCTGAACAGGCAGCTGGAGAAGCTGCTGAAGGAGGGCAGCAGTA
ACCAGCGGGTGTTCGACTGGATAGAGGCCAACCTGAGTGAGCAGCAGATAGTATCCAACACGTTAGTTCG
AGCCCTCATGACGGCTGTCTGCTATTCTGCAATTATTTTTGAGACTCCCCTCCGAGTGGACGTTGCAGTG
CTGAAAGCGCGAGCGAAGCTGCTGCAGAAATACCTGTGTGACGAGCAGAAGGAGCTACAGGCGCTCTACG
CCCTCCAGGCCCTTGTAGTGACCTTAGAACAGCCTCCCAACCTGCTGCGGATGTTCTTTGACGCACTGTA
TGACGAGGACGTGGTGAAGGAGGATGCCTTCTACAGTTGGGAGAGTAGCAAGGACCCCGCTGAGCAGCAG
GGCAAGGGTGTGGCCCTTAAATCTGTCACAGCCTTCTTCAAGTGGCTCCGTGAAGCAGAGGAGGAGTCTG
ACCACAACTGATGACAGCTTTCTTGTACAAAGTGGTGTGACTCGAGTCTAGAGGGCCCGTTTAAACCCGC
TGATCAGCCTCGACTGTGCCTTCTAGTTGCCAGCCATCTGTTGTTTGCCCCTCCCCCGTGCCTTCCTTGA
CCCTGGAAGGTGCCACTCCCACTGTCCTTTCCTAATAAAATGAGGAAATTGCATCGCATTGTCTGAGTAG
GTGTCATTCTATTCTGGGGGGTGGGGTGGGGCAGGACAGCAAGGGGGAGGATTGGGAAGACAATAGCAGG
CATGCTGGGGATGCGGTGGGCTCTATGGCTTCTGAGGCGGAAAGAACCAGCTGGGGCTCTAGGGGGTATC
CCC
[124 nt withheld, positions 6934-7057]
C
[91 nt withheld, positions 7059-7149]
AGGGTGATGGTTCACGTACCTAGAAGTTCCTATTCCGAAGTTCCTATTCTCTAGAAAGTATAGGAACTTC
CTTGGCCAAAAAGCCTGAACTCACCGCGACGTCTGTCGAGAAGTTTCTGATCGAAAAGTTCGACAGCGTC
TCCGACCTGATGCAGCTCTCGGAGGGCGAAGAATCTCGTGCTTTCAGCTTCGATGTAGGAGGGCGTGGAT
ATGTCCTGCGGGTAAATAGCTGCGCCGATGGTTTCTACAAAGATCGTTATGTTTATCGGCACTTTGCATC
GGCCGCGCTCCCGATTCCGGAAGTGCTTGACATTGGGGAATTCAGCGAGAGCCTGACCTATTGCATCTCC
CGCCGTGCACAGGGTGTCACGTTGCAAGACCTGCCTGAAACCGAACTGCCCGCTGTTCTGCAGCCGGTCG
CGGAGGCCATGGATGCGATCGCTGCGGCCGATCTTAGCCAGACGAGCGGGTTCGGCCCATTCGGACCGCA
AGGAATCGGTCAATACACTACATGGCGTGATTTCATATGCGCGATTGCTGATCCCCATGTGTATCACTGG
CAAACTGTGATGGACGACACCGTCAGTGCGTCCGTCGCGCAGGCTCTCGATGAGCTGATGCTTTGGGCCG
AGGACTGCCCCGAAGTCCGGCACCTCGTGCACGCGGATTTCGGCTCCAACAATGTCCTGACGGACAATGG
CCGCATAACAGCGGTCATTGACTGGAGCGAGGCGATGTTCGGGGATTCCCAATACGAGGTCGCCAACATC
TTCTTCTGGAGGCCGTGGTTGGCTTGTATGGAGCAGCAGACGCGCTACTTCGAGCGGAGGCATCCGGAGC
TTGCAGGATCGCCGCGGCTCCGGGCGTATATGCTCCGCATTGGTCTTGACCAACTCTATCAGAGCTTGGT
TGACGGCAATTTCGATGATGCAGCTTGGGCGCAGGGTCGATGCGACGCAATCGTCCGATCCGGAGCCGGG
ACTGTCGGGCGTACACAAATCGCCCGCAGAAGCGCGGCCGTCTGGACCGATGGCTGTGTAGAAGTACTCG
CCGATAGTGGAAACCGACGCCCCAGCACTCGTCCGAGGGCAAAGGAATAGCACGTACTACGAGATTTCGA
TTCCACCGCCGCCTTCTATGAAAGGTTGGGCTTCGGAATCGTTTTCCGGGACGCCGGCTGGATGATCCTC
CAGCGCGGGGATCTCATGCTGGAGTTCTTCGCCCACCCCAACTTGTTTATTGCAGCTTATAATGGTTACA
AATAAAGCAATAGCATCACAAATTTCACAAATAAAGCATTTTTTTCACTGCATTCTAGTTGTGGTTTGTC
CAAACTCATCAATGTATCTTATCATGTCTGTATACCGTCGACCTCTAGCTAGAGCTTGGCGTAATCATGG
TCATAGCTGTTTCCTGTGTGAAATTGTTATCCGCTCACAATTCCACACAACATACGAGCCGGAAGCATAA
AGTGTAAAGCCTGGGGTGCCTAATGAGTGAGCTAACTCACATTAATTGCGTTGCGCTCACTGCCCGCTTT
CCAGTCGGGAAACCTGTCGTGCCAGCTGCATTAATGAATCGGCCAACGCGCGGGGAGAGGCGGTTTGCGT
ATTGGGCGCTCTTCCGCTTCCTCGCTCACTGACTCGCTGCGCTCGGTCGTTCGGCTGCGGCGAGCGGTAT
CAGCTCACTCAAAGGCGGTAATACGGTTATCCACAGAATCAGGGGATAACGCAGGAAAGAACATGTGAGC
AAAAGGCCAGCAAAAGGCCAGGAACCGTAAAAAGGCCGCGTTGCTGGCGTTTTTCCATAGGCTCCGCCCC
CCTGACGAGCATCACAAAAATCGACGCTCAAGTCAGAGGTGGCGAAACCCGACAGGACTATAAAGATACC
AGGCGTTTCCCCCTGGAAGCTCCCTCGTGCGCTCTCCTGTTCCGACCCTGCCGCTTACCGGATACCTGTC
CGCCTTTCTCCCTTCGGGAAGCGTGGCGCTTTCTCATAGCTCACGCTGTAGGTATCTCAGTTCGGTGTAG
GTCGTTCGCTCCAAGCTGGGCTGTGTGCACGAACCCCCCGTTCAGCCCGACCGCTGCGCCTTATCCGGTA
ACTATCGTCTTGAGTCCAACCCGGTAAGACACGACTTATCGCCACTGGCAGCAGCCACTGGTAACAGGAT
TAGCAGAGCGAGGTATGTAGGCGGTGCTACAGAGTTCTTGAAGTGGTGGCCTAACTACGGCTACACTAGA
AGAACAGTATTTGGTATCTGCGCTCTGCTGAAGCCAGTTACCTTCGGAAAAAGAGTTGGTAGCTCTTGAT
CCGGCAAACAAACCACCGCTGGTAGCGGTGGTTTTTTTGTTTGCAAGCAGCAGATTACGCGCAGAAAAAA
AGGATCTCAAGAAGATCCTTTGATCTTTTCTACGGGGTCTGACGCTCAGTGGAACGAAAACTCACGTTAA
GGGATTTTGGTCATGAGATTATCAAAAAGGATCTTCACCTAGATCCTTTTAAATTAAAAATGAAGTTTTA
AATCAATCTAAAGTATATATGAGTAAACTTGGTCTGACAGTTACCAATGCTTAATCAGTGAGGCACCTAT
CTCAGCGATCTGTCTATTTCGTTCATCCATAGTTGCCTGACTCCCCGTCGTGTAGATAACTACGATACGG
GAGGGCTTACCATCTGGCCCCAGTGCTGCAATGATACCGCGAGACCCACGCTCACCGGCTCCAGATTTAT
CAGCAATAAACCAGCCAGCCGGAAGGGCCGAGCGCAGAAGTGGTCCTGCAACTTTATCCGCCTCCATCCA
GTCTATTAATTGTTGCCGGGAAGCTAGAGTAAGTAGTTCGCCAGTTAATAGTTTGCGCAACGTTGTTGCC
ATTGCTACAGGCATCGTGGTGTCACGCTCGTCGTTTGGTATGGCTTCATTCAGCTCCGGTTCCCAACGAT
CAAGGCGAGTTACATGATCCCCCATGTTGTGCAAAAAAGCGGTTAGCTCCTTCGGTCCTCCGATCGTTGT
CAGAAGTAAGTTGGCCGCAGTGTTATCACTCATGGTTATGGCAGCACTGCATAATTCTCTTACTGTCATG
CCATCCGTAAGATGCTTTTCTGTGACTGGTGAGTACTCAACCAAGTCATTCTGAGAATAGTGTATGCGGC
GACCGAGTTGCTCTTGCCCGGCGTCAATACGGGATAATACCGCGCCACATAGCAGAACTTTAAAAGTGCT
CATCATTGGAAAACGTTCTTCGGGGCGAAAACTCTCAAGGATCTTACCGCTGTTGAGATCCAGTTCGATG
TAACCCACTCGTGCACCCAACTGATCTTCAGCATCTTTTACTTTCACCAGCGTTTCTGGGTGAGCAAAAA
CAGGAAGGCAAAATGCCGCAAAAAAGGGAATAAGGGCGACACGGAAATGTTGAATACTCATACTCTTCCT
TTTTCAATATTATTGAAGCATTTATCAGGGTTATTGTCTCATGAGCGGATACATATTTGAATGTATTTAG
AAAAATAAACAAATAGGGGTTCCGCGCACATTTCCCCGAAAAGTGCCACCTGACGTC
